>Addgene plasmid #15827 | pMSCV-puro-mycRSK2wt | addgene full sequence | sequence record 459969 | Addgene NGS Result
GCCTATAGAGTACGAGCCATAGATAAAATAAAAGATTTTATTTAGTCTCCAGAAAAAGGGGGGAATGAAA
GACCCCACCTGTAGGTTTGGCAAGCTAGCTTAAGTAACGCCATTTTGCAAGGCATGGAAAATACATAACT
GAGAATAGAGAAGTTCAGATCAAGGTTAGGAACAGAGAGACAGCAGAATATGGGCCAAACAGGATATCTG
TGGTAAGCAGTTCCTGCCCCGGCTCAGGGCCAAGAACAGATGGTCCCCAGATGCGGTCCCGCCCTCAGCA
GTTTCTAGAGAACCATCAGATGTTTCCAGGGTGCCCCAAGGACCTGAAATGACCCTGTGCCTTATTTGAA
CTAACCAATCAGTTCGCTTCTCGCTTCTGTTCGCGCGCTTCTGCTCCCCGAGCTCAATAAAAGAGCCCAC
AACCCCTCACTCGGCGCGCCAGTCCTCCGATAGACTGCGTCGCCCGGGTACCCGTATTCCCAATAAAGCC
TCTTGCTGTTTGCATCCGAATCGTGGACTCGCTGATCCTTGGGAGGGTCTCCTCAGATTGATTGACTGCC
CACCTCGGGGGTCTTTCATTTGGAGGTTCCACCGAGATTTGGAGACCCCTGCCCAGGGACCACCGACCCC
CCCGCCGGGAGGTAAGCTGGCCAGCGGTCGTTTCGTGTCTGTCTCTGTCTTTGTGCGTGTTTGTGCCGGC
ATCTAATGTTTGCGCCTGCGTCTGTACTAGTTAGCTAACTAGCTCTGTATCTGGCGGACCCGTGGTGGAA
CTGACGAGTTCTGAACACCCGGCCGCAACCCTGGGAGACGTCCCAGGGACTTTGGGGGCCGTTTTTGTGG
CCCGACCTGAGGAAGGGAGTCGATGTGGAATCCGACCCCGTCAGGATATGTGGTTCTGGTAGGAGACGAG
AACCTAAAACAGTTCCCGCCTCCGTCTGAATTTTTGCTTTCGGTTTGGAACCGAAGCCGCGCGTCTTGTC
TGCTGCAGCGCTGCAGCATCGTTCTGTGTTGTCTCTGTCTGACTGTGTTTCTGTATTTGTCTGAAAATTA
GGGCCAGACTGTTACCACTCCCTTAAGTTTGACCTTAGGTCACTGGAAAGATGTCGAGCGGATCGCTCAC
AACCAGTCGGTAGATGTCAAGAAGAGACGTTGGGTTACCTTCTGCTCTGCAGAATGGCCAACCTTTAACG
TCGGATGGCCGCGAGACGGCACCTTTAACCGAGACCTCATCACCCAGGTTAAGATCAAGGTCTTTTCACC
TGGCCCGCATGGACACCCAGACCAGGTCCCCTACATCGTGACCTGGGAAGCCTTGGCTTTTGACCCCCCT
CCCTGGGTCAAGCCCTTTGTACACCCTAAGCCTCCGCCTCCTCTTCCTCCATCCGCCCCGTCTCTCCCCC
TTGAACCTCCTCGTTCGACCCCGCCTCGATCCTCCCTTTATCCAGCCCTCACTCCTTCTCTAGGCGCCGG
AATTAGATCTCTCGAGGTTATCAACAAGTTTGTACAAAAAAGCAGGCTCCGCGGCCGCCCCCTTCACCAT
GGAACAAAAACTTATTTCTGAAGAAGATCTGCCGCTGGCGCAGCTGGCGGACCCGTGGCAGAAGATGGCT
GTGGAGAGCCCTTCCGACAGCGCGGAGAATGGACAGCAAATTATGGATGAACCTATGGGAGAGGAGGAGA
TTAACCCACAAACTGAAGAAGGCAGTATCAAAGAAATTGCAATCACACATCATGTGAAGGAAGGACATGA
AAAGGCAGATCCTTCCCAGTTTGAACTTTTAAAAGTATTAGGGCAGGGATCATTTGGAAAGGTTTTCTTA
GTTAAAAAAATCTCAGGCTCTGATGCTAGACAGCTTTATGCCATGAAAGTATTAAAGAAGGCCACGCTGA
AAGTTCGAGACCGTGTTCGGACAAAAATGGAACGTGATATCTTGGTAGAAGTCAATCACCCTTTCATTGT
CAAATTGCATTACGCTTTTCAAACGGAAGGGAAGTTGTATCTTATTTTGGATTTTCTCAGGGGCGGAGAC
TTGTTTACACGCTTATCCAAAGAGGTGATGTTCACAGAGGAAGATGTCAAATTCTACTTGGCTGAACTTG
CACTTGCTTTAGACCATCTTCATAGCCTGGGAATAATCTATAGAGACTTAAAACCAGAAAACATACTTCT
TGATGAAGAAGGTCACATCAAGTTAACTGATTTTGGCTTAAGTAAGGAATCTATTGATCATGAGAAGAAG
GCTTATTCTTTTTGTGGCACTGTGGAATACATGGCTCCAGAAGTAGTTAACCGCAGAGGTCACACTCAGA
GTGCGGACTGGTGGTCCTTTGGTGTGTTGATGTTTGAAATGCTCACTGGTACACTACCTTTCCAAGGAAA
AGATCGTAAAGAAACAATGACTATGATTCTTAAAGCCAAACTCGGGATGCCACAGTTTCTGAGTCCTGAA
GCCCAGAGTCTTTTACGAATGCTTTTCAAACGGAATCCTGCAAACAGATTAGGTGCTGGACCAGATGGAG
TTGAAGAAATTAAAAGACATTCATTTTTCTCAACAATAGACTGGAATAAACTATATAGAAGAGAGATTCA
CCCACCTTTTAAGCCTGCAACTGGCAGACCTGAAGATACATTTTATTTTGATCCTGAGTTTACTGCAAAA
ACTCCCAAAGATTCACCGGGCATTCCACCTAGTGCTAACGCACATCAGCTTTTTCGGGGGTTTAGTTTTG
TTGCTATTACCTCAGATGATGAAAGCCAAGCTATGCAGACAGTTGGTGTGCATTCAATTGTTCAGCAATT
ACACAGAAACAGTATTCAGTTTACTGATGGATATGAAGTAAAAGAGGATATTGGCGTTGGCTCATACTCC
GTTTGTAAGAGATGTATACATAAAGCTACAAACATGGAGTTTGCCGTGAAGATTATTGATAAAAGCAAGA
GAGACCCAACAGAAGAGATTGAAATTCTTCTTCGCTATGGACAGCATCCAAACATCATTACCCTAAAGGA
TGTGTATGATGATGGAAAATATGTGTATGTAGTAACAGAACTTATGAAAGGAGGTGAATTGCTGGATAAG
ATTCTTAGACAGAAGTTTTTCTCAGAGCGAGAGGCCAGCGCTGTCCTGTTTACTATAACCAAAACTGTTG
AGTATCTTCATGCACAAGGGGTGGTTCACAGAGACTTGAAACCTAGCAACATTCTTTATGTGGATGAGTC
TGGTAATCCAGAATCTATTCGAATTTGTGATTTTGGCTTTGCAAAACAACTGAGAGCAGAAAATGGTCTT
CTCATGACTCCTTGTTATACTGCAAATTTTGTTGCACCAGAGGTTTTAAAACGGCAAGGTTATGATGCTG
CCTGTGATATATGGAGTCTTGGCGTCCTCCTTTATACAATGCTTACTGGTTACACTCCATTTGCAAATGG
CCCTGATGATACTCCAGAGGAAATACTGGCACGAATAGGTAGTGGAAAATTCTCACTCAGTGGTGGTTAC
TGGAATTCTGTTTCAGACACAGCAAAGGACCTGGTGTCAAAGATGCTTCATGTAGATCCTCATCAGAGAC
TGACGGCTGCTCTGGTGCTCAGACATCCTTGGATTGTCCACTGGGACCAACTACCACAATACCAACTAAA
CAGACAGGATGCGCCGCATCTCGTAAAGGGTGCCATGGCAGCTACGTACTCTGCTTTAAACCGCAATCAG
TCCCCAGTCTTGGAACCAGTGGGCCGCTCCACTCTTGCTCAGCGGAGAGGGATTAAAAAAATCACCTCAA
CAGCCCTGTGAAAGGGTGGGCGCGCCGACCCAGCTTTCTTGTACAAAGTGGTTGATAACGAATTCTACCG
GGTAGGGGAGGCGCTTTTCCCAAGGCAGTCTGGAGCATGCGCTTTAGCAGCCCCGCTGGGCACTTGGCGC
TACACAAGTGGCCTCTGGCCTCGCACACATTCCACATCCACCGGTAGGCGCCAACCGGCTCCGTTCTTTG
GTGGCCCCTTCGCGCCACCTTCTACTCCTCCCCTAGTCAGGAAGTTCCCCCCCGCCCCGCAGCTCGCGTC
GTGCAGGACGTGACAAATGGAAGTAGCACGTCTCACTAGTCTCGTGCAGATGGACAGCACCGCTGAGCAA
TGGAAGCGGGTAGGCCTTTGGGGCAGCGGCCAATAGCAGCTTTGCTCCTTCGCTTTCTGGGCTCAGAGGC
TGGGAAGGGGTGGGTCCGGGGGCGGGCTCAGGGGCGGGCTCAGGGGCGGGGCGGGCGCCCGAAGGTCCTC
CGGAGGCCCGGCATTCTGCACGCTTCAAAAGCGCACGTCTGCCGCGCTGTTCTCCTCTTCCTCATCTCCG
GGCCTTTCGACCTGCAGCCCAAGCTTACCATGACCGAGTACAAGCCCACGGTGCGCCTCGCCACCCGCGA
CGACGTCCCCAGGGCCGTACGCACCCTCGCCGCCGCGTTCGCCGACTACCCCGCCACGCGCCACACCGTC
GATCCGGACCGCCACATCGAGCGGGTCACCGAGCTGCAAGAACTCTTCCTCACGCGCGTCGGGCTCGACA
TCGGCAAGGTGTGGGTCGCGGACGACGGCGCCGCGGTGGCGGTCTGGACCACGCCGGAGAGCGTCGAAGC
GGGGGCGGTGTTCGCCGAGATCGGCCCGCGCATGGCCGAGTTGAGCGGTTCCCGGCTGGCCGCGCAGCAA
CAGATGGAAGGCCTCCTGGCGCCGCACCGGCCCAAGGAGCCCGCGTGGTTCCTGGCCACCGTCGGCGTCT
CGCCCGACCACCAGGGCAAGGGTCTGGGCAGCGCCGTCGTGCTCCCCGGAGTGGAGGCGGCCGAGCGCGC
CGGGGTGCCCGCCTTCCTGGAGACCTCCGCGCCCCGCAACCTCCCCTTCTACGAGCGGCTCGGCTTCACC
GTCACCGCCGACGTCGAGGTGCCCGAAGGACCGCGCACCTGGTGCATGACCCGCAAGCCCGGTGCCTGAC
GCCCGCCCCACGACCCGCAGCGCCCGACCGAAAGGAGCGCACGACCCCATGCATCGATAAAATAAAAGAT
TTTATTTAGTCTCCAGAAAAAGGGGGGAATGAAAGACCCCACCTGTAGGTTTGGCAAGCTAGCTTAAGTA
ACGCCATTTTGCAAGGCATGGAAAATACATAACTGAGAATAGAGAAGTTCAGATCAAGGTTAGGAACAGA
GAGACAGCAGAATATGGGCCAAACAGGATATCTGTGGTAAGCAGTTCCTGCCCCGGCTCAGGGCCAAGAA
CAGATGGTCCCCAGATGCGGTCCCGCCCTCAGCAGTTTCTAGAGAACCATCAGATGTTTCCAGGGTGCCC
CAAGGACCTGAAATGACCCTGTGCCTTATTTGAACTAACCAATCAGTTCGCTTCTCGCTTCTGTTCGCGC
GCTTCTGCTCCCCGAGCTCAATAAAAGAGCCCACAACCCCTCACTCGGCGCGCCAGTCCTCCGATAGACT
GCGTCGCCCGGGTACCCGTGTATCCAATAAACCCTCTTGCAGTTGCATCCGACTTGTGGTCTCGCTGTTC
CTTGGGAGGGTCTCCTCTGAGTGATTGACTACCCGTCAGCGGGGGTCTTTCATGGGTAACAGTTTCTTGA
AGTTGGAGAACAACATTCTGAGGGTAGGAGTCGAATATTAAGTAATCCTGACTCAATTAGCCACTGTTTT
GAATCCACATACTCCAATACTCCTGAAATAGTTCATTATGGACAGCGCAGAAAGAGCTGGGGAGAATTGT
GAAATTGTTATCCGCTCACAATTCCACACAACATACGAGCCGGAAGCATAAAGTGTAAAGCCTGGGGTGC
CTAATGAGTGAGCTAACTCACATTAATTGCGTTGCGCTCACTGCCCGCTTTCCAGTCGGGAAACCTGTCG
TGCCAGCTGCATTAATGAATCGGCCAACGCGCGGGGAGAGGCGGTTTGCGTATTGGGCGCTCTTCCGCTT
CCTCGCTCACTGACTCGCTGCGCTCGGTCGTTCGGCTGCGGCGAGCGGTATCAGCTCACTCAAAGGCGGT
AATACGGTTATCCACAGAATCAGGGGATAACGCAGGAAAGAACATGTGAGCAAAAGGCCAGCAAAAGGCC
AGGAACCGTAAAAAGGCCGCGTTGCTGGCGTTTTTCCATAGGCTCCGCCCCCCTGACGAGCATCACAAAA
ATCGACGCTCAAGTCAGAGGTGGCGAAACCCGACAGGACTATAAAGATACCAGGCGTTTCCCCCTGGAAG
CTCCCTCGTGCGCTCTCCTGTTCCGACCCTGCCGCTTACCGGATACCTGTCCGCCTTTCTCCCTTCGGGA
AGCGTGGCGCTTTCTCATAGCTCACGCTGTAGGTATCTCAGTTCGGTGTAGGTCGTTCGCTCCAAGCTGG
GCTGTGTGCACGAACCCCCCGTTCAGCCCGACCGCTGCGCCTTATCCGGTAACTATCGTCTTGAGTCCAA
CCCGGTAAGACACGACTTATCGCCACTGGCAGCAGCCACTGGTAACAGGATTAGCAGAGCGAGGTATGTA
GGCGGTGCTACAGAGTTCTTGAAGTGGTGGCCTAACTACGGCTACACTAGAAGAACAGTATTTGGTATCT
GCGCTCTGCTGAAGCCAGTTACCTTCGGAAAAAGAGTTGGTAGCTCTTGATCCGGCAAACAAACCACCGC
TGGTAGCGGTGGTTTTTTTGTTTGCAAGCAGCAGATTACGCGCAGAAAAAAAGGATCTCAAGAAGATCCT
TTGATCTTTTCTACGGGGTCTGACGCTCAGTGGAACGAAAACTCACGTTAAGGGATTTTGGTCATGAGAT
TATCAAAAAGGATCTTCACCTAGATCCTTTTAAATTAAAAATGAAGTTTTAAATCAATCTAAAGTATATA
TGAGTAAACTTGGTCTGACAGTTACCAATGCTTAATCAGTGAGGCACCTATCTCAGCGATCTGTCTATTT
CGTTCATCCATAGTTGCCTGACTCCCCGTCGTGTAGATAACTACGATACGGGAGGGCTTACCATCTGGCC
CCAGTGCTGCAATGATACCGCGAGACCCACGCTCACCGGCTCCAGATTTATCAGCAATAAACCAGCCAGC
CGGAAGGGCCGAGCGCAGAAGTGGTCCTGCAACTTTATCCGCCTCCATCCAGTCTATTAATTGTTGCCGG
GAAGCTAGAGTAAGTAGTTCGCCAGTTAATAGTTTGCGCAACGTTGTTGCCATTGCTACAGGCATCGTGG
TGTCACGCTCGTCGTTTGGTATGGCTTCATTCAGCTCCGGTTCCCAACGATCAAGGCGAGTTACATGATC
CCCCATGTTGTGCAAAAAAGCGGTTAGCTCCTTCGGTCCTCCGATCGTTGTCAGAAGTAAGTTGGCCGCA
GTGTTATCACTCATGGTTATGGCAGCACTGCATAATTCTCTTACTGTCATGCCATCCGTAAGATGCTTTT
CTGTGACTGGTGAGTACTCAACCAAGTCATTCTGAGAATAGTGTATGCGGCGACCGAGTTGCTCTTGCCC
GGCGTCAATACGGGATAATACCGCGCCACATAGCAGAACTTTAAAAGTGCTCATCATTGGAAAACGTTCT
TCGGGGCGAAAACTCTCAAGGATCTTACCGCTGTTGAGATCCAGTTCGATGTAACCCACTCGTGCACCCA
ACTGATCTTCAGCATCTTTTACTTTCACCAGCGTTTCTGGGTGAGCAAAAACAGGAAGGCAAAATGCCGC
AAAAAAGGGAATAAGGGCGACACGGAAATGTTGAATACTCATACTCTTCCTTTTTCAATATTATTGAAGC
ATTTATCAGGGTTATTGTCTCATGAGCGGATACATATTTGAATGTATTTAGAAAAATAAACAAATAGGGG
TTCCGCGCACATTTCCCCGAAAAGTGCCACCTGACGTCTAAGAAACCATTATTATCATGACATTAACCTA
TAAAAATAGGCGTATCACGAGGCCCTTTCGTCTCGCGCGTTTCGGTGATGACGGTGAAAACCTCTGACAC
ATGCAGCTCCCGGAGACGGTCACAGCTTGTCTGTAAGCGGATGCCGGGAGCAGACAAGCCCGTCAGGGCG
CGTCAGCGGGTGTTGGCGGGTGTCGGGGCTGGCTTAACTATGCGGCATCAGAGCAGATTGTACTGAGAGT
GCACCATATGCGGTGTGAAATACCGCACAGATGCGTAAGGAGAAAATACCGCATCAGGCGCCATTCGCCA
TTCAGGCTGCGCAACTGTTGGGAAGGGCGATCGGTGCGGGCCTCTTCGCTATTACGCCAGCTGGCGAAAG
GGGGATGTGCTGCAAGGCGATTAAGTTGGGTAACGCCAGGGTTTTCCCAGTCACGACGTTGTAAAACGAC
GGCGCAAGGAATGGTGCATGCAAGGAGATGGCGCCCAACAGTCCCCCGGCCACGGGGCCTGCCACCATAC
CCACGCCGAAACAAGCGCTCATGAGCCCGAAGTGGCGAGCCCGATCTTCCCCATCGGTGATGTCGGCGAT
ATAGGCGCCAGCAACCGCACCTGTGGCGCCGGTGATGCCGGCCACGATGCGTCCGGCGTAGAGGCGATTA
GTCCAATTTGTTAAAGACAGGATATCAGTGGTCCAGGCTCTAGTTTTGACTCAACAATATCACCAGCTGA
A
Features (pLannotate 1.2.2; 21 found; start..end, strand, type, name):
     64..580     +  LTR            5' LTR: 5' long terminal repeat from murine embryonic stem cell virus
    644..985     +  misc_feature   MESV Ψ: packaging signal of murine embryonic stem cell virus
   1052..1468    +  CDS            gag (truncated): truncated Moloney murine leukemia virus (MMLV) gag gene lacking the start codon
   1494..1518    +  protein_bind   attB1: mutant version of attB; recombination site for the Gateway® BP reaction BP Clonase™
   1569..3788    +  CDS            Rps6ka3: KS6A3_MOUSE - Also known as Mapkapk1b, Rps6ka-rs1, Rsk2 From Mus musculus (Mouse).
   3808..3832    -  protein_bind   attB2: mutant version of attB; recombination site for the Gateway® BP reaction BP Clonase™
   3850..4349    +  promoter       PGK promoter: mouse phosphoglycerate kinase 1 promoter
   4370..4969    +  CDS            PuroR: puromycin N-acetyltransferase; pac from Streptomyces alboniger; confers resistance to puromycin
   5069..5583    +  LTR            3' LTR: 3' long terminal repeat from murine embryonic stem cell virus
   5745..5761    -  protein_bind   lac operator: The lac repressor binds to the lac operator to inhibit transcription in E. coli. This inhibition can be relieved by adding lactose or isopropyl-β-D-thiogalactopyranoside (IPTG). lac repressor encoded by lacI
   5769..5799    -  promoter       lac promoter: promoter for the E. coli lac operon
   5814..5835    -  protein_bind   CAP binding site: CAP binding activates transcription in the presence of cAMP. E. coli catabolite activator protein
   5848..5940    -  CDS            lacI (fragment): lac repressor; lacI; The lac repressor binds to the lac operator to inhibit transcription in E. coli. This inhibition can be relieved by adding lactose or isopropyl-β-D-thiogalactopyranoside (IPTG).
   6123..6711    -  rep_origin     ori: high-copy-number ColE1/pMB1/pBR322/pUC origin of replication
   6882..7742    -  CDS            AmpR: β-lactamase; bla; confers resistance to ampicillin, carbenicillin, and related antibiotics
   7743..7847    -  promoter       AmpR promoter: bla
   7942..7977    +  CDS            rop (fragment): Rop protein, which maintains plasmids at low copy number; rop
   8079..8178    +  misc_feature   bom (fragment): basis of mobility region from pBR322
   8184..8333    -  CDS            lacZα (fragment): LacZα fragment of β-galactosidase; lacZ fragment
   8333..8534    -  CDS            TcR (fragment): tetracycline efflux protein; tet; confers resistance to tetracycline
   8535..22      +  CDS            env (fragment) (across the origin): murine leukemia virus gPr80 envelope polyprotein precursor; env; proteolytically cleaved into gp70SU and p15TM subunits
