[The description below was written by a language model from this plasmid's Addgene catalogue record and pLannotate feature annotations shown in this document.]
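Description:
pMSCV-puro-mycRSK2wt is a retroviral mammalian expression plasmid built on a Gateway-adapted version of the MSCV-puro backbone. It is propagated in E. coli as a high-copy plasmid through a ColE1/pUC-type origin, with ampicillin selection provided by the β-lactamase gene. The bacterial portion also carries several short, non-functional remnants of earlier cloning vectors (fragments of lacI, lacZα, rop, bom and the tetracycline resistance gene). A fragment of murine leukemia virus env spans the sequence origin.

The transferable viral unit is bounded by 5' and 3' long terminal repeats from murine embryonic stem cell virus. It includes the Ψ packaging signal and a truncated gag segment lacking its start codon, which together allow the transcribed genome to be encapsidated when the viral proteins are supplied in trans by packaging cells. Downstream, between attB1 and attB2 sites left by Gateway recombination, lies the wild-type mouse Rps6ka3 coding sequence, which encodes ribosomal S6 kinase 2 (RSK2). The catalogue lists an N-terminal myc tag. The feature table does not annotate the tag separately, although there is a short gap between attB1 and the annotated start of the kinase where it would sit. No internal promoter precedes the insert, so expression is presumably driven from the 5' LTR. A mouse PGK promoter follows and drives puromycin N-acetyltransferase, so transduced cells can be selected with puromycin.

The construct is suited to stable expression of epitope-tagged wild-type RSK2 in mammalian cells by retroviral transduction. The associated publication concerns activation of RSK2 by FGFR3 through tyrosine phosphorylation and the MEK/ERK pathway in hematopoietic transformation.
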