Addgene plasmid #15827: pMSCV-puro-mycRSK2wt
Depositing lab: Jing Chen. Depositing organization: Emory University. Publication: FGFR3 Activates RSK2 to Mediate Hematopoietic Transformation through Tyrosine Phosphorylation of RSK2 and Activation of the MEK/ERK Pathway. Kang S, Dong S, Gu TL, Guo A, Cohen MS, Lonial S, Khoury HJ, Fabbro D, Gilliland DG, Bergsagel PL, Taunton J, Polakiewicz RD, Chen J. Cancer Cell. 2007 Sep . 12(3):201-14. 10.1016/j.ccr.2007.08.003 PubMed 17785202.
Backbone
  Vector backbone: pMSCV-puro-gateway
  Backbone manufacturer: Clontech
  Backbone size w/o insert (bp): 6391
  Vector type: Mammalian Expression, Retroviral
  Selectable markers: Puromycin
Growth in bacteria
  Bacterial resistance: Ampicillin, 100 μg/mL
  Growth temperature: 37°C
  Growth strain: DH5alpha
  Growth instructions: LB broth
  Copy number: High Copy
Gene/Insert
  Gene/Insert name: Ribosomal S6 kinase 2 (alt name: RSK2)
  Species: M. musculus (mouse)
  Insert size (bp): 2253
  Mutation: wild type
  GenBank ID: AY083469
  Entrez Gene: Rps6ka3 (a.k.a. MAPKAPK-1b, MPK-9, Rs, Rsk2, S6K-alpha3, p90RSK3, pp90RSK2)
  Tag / fusion protein: myc (N terminal on insert)
  Cloning method: Gateway Cloning; 5′ cloning site Gateway1 (not destroyed); 3′ cloning site Gateway2 (not destroyed)
  Sequencing primers: 5′ CCCTGGAACCTCCTCGTTCGACC; 3′ GAGACGTGCTACTTCCATTTGTC
Resource information
  A portion of this plasmid was derived from a plasmid made by: Template pKH3-RSK2 was obtained from Morten Frodin in Department of Clinical Biochemistry, Glostrup Hospital, Denmark.
Terms and licenses: Academic/Nonprofit Terms; Industry Terms: Not Available to Industry
How to cite: pMSCV-puro-mycRSK2wt was a gift from Jing Chen (Addgene plasmid # 15827 ; http://n2t.net/addgene:15827 ; RRID:Addgene_15827)
