>Addgene plasmid #15827 | pMSCV-puro-mycRSK2wt | depositor partial sequence | sequence record 8372 | Author sequence
ATGGAACAAAAACTTATTTCTGAAGAAGATCTGCCGCTGGCGCAGCTGGCGGACCCGTGGCAGAAGATGG
CTGTGGAGAGCCCTTCCGACAGCGCGGAGAATGGACAGCAAATTATGGATGAACCTATGGGAGAGGAGGA
GATTAACCCACAAACTGAAGAAGGCAGTATCAAAGAAATTGCAATCACACATCATGTGAAGGAAGGACAT
GAAAAGGCAGATCCTTCCCAGTTTGAACTTTTAAAAGTATTAGGGCAGGGATCATTTGGAAAGGTTTTCT
TAGTTAAAAAAATCTCAGGCTCTGATGCTAGACAGCTTTATGCCATGAAAGTATTAAAGAAGGCCACGCT
GAAAGTTCGAGACCGTGTTCGGACAAAAATGGAACGTGATATCTTGGTAGAAGTCAATCACCCTTTCATT
GTCAAATTGCATTACGCTTTTCAAACGGAAGGGAAGTTGTATCTTATTTTGGATTTTCTCAGGGGCGGAG
ACTTGTTTACACGCTTATCCAAAGAGGTGATGTTCACAGAGGAAGATGTCAAATTCTACTTGGCTGAACT
TGCACTTGCTTTAGACCATCTTCATAGCCTGGGAATAATCTATAGAGACTTAAAACCAGAAAACATACTT
CTTGATGAAGAAGGTCACATCAAGTTAACTGATTTTGGCTTAAGTAAGGAATCTATTGATCATGAGAAGA
AGGCTTATTCTTTTTGTGGCACTGTGGAATACATGGCTCCAGAAGTAGTTAACCGCAGAGGTCACACTCA
GAGTGCGGACTGGTGGTCCTTTGGTGTGTTGATGTTTGAAATGCTCACTGGTACACTACCTTTCCAAGGA
AAAGATCGTAAAGAAACAATGACTATGATTCTTAAAGCCAAACTCGGGATGCCACAGTTTCTGAGTCCTG
AAGCCCAGAGTCTTTTACGAATGCTTTTCAAACGGAATCCTGCAAACAGATTAGGTGCTGGACCAGATGG
AGTTGAAGAAATTAAAAGACATTCATTTTTCTCAACAATAGACTGGAATAAACTATATAGAAGAGAGATT
CACCCACCTTTTAAGCCTGCAACTGGCAGACCTGAAGATACATTTTATTTTGATCCTGAGTTTACTGCAA
AAACTCCCAAAGATTCACCGGGCATTCCACCTAGTGCTAACGCACATCAGCTTTTTCGGGGGTTTAGTTT
TGTTGCTATTACCTCAGATGATGAAAGCCAAGCTATGCAGACAGTTGGTGTGCATTCAATTGTTCAGCAA
TTACACAGAAACAGTATTCAGTTTACTGATGGATATGAAGTAAAAGAGGATATTGGCGTTGGCTCATACT
CCGTTTGTAAGAGATGTATACATAAAGCTACAAACATGGAGTTTGCCGTGAAGATTATTGATAAAAGCAA
GAGAGACCCAACAGAAGAGATTGAAATTCTTCTTCGCTATGGACAGCATCCAAACATCATTACCCTAAAG
GATGTGTATGATGATGGAAAATATGTGTATGTAGTAACAGAACTTATGAAAGGAGGTGAATTGCTGGATA
AGATTCTTAGACAGAAGTTTTTCTCAGAGCGAGAGGCCAGCGCTGTCCTGTTTACTATAACCAAAACTGT
TGAGTATCTTCATGCACAAGGGGTGGTTCACAGAGACTTGAAACCTAGCAACATTCTTTATGTGGATGAG
TCTGGTAATCCAGAATCTATTCGAATTTGTGATTTTGGCTTTGCAAAACAACTGAGAGCAGAAAATGGTC
TTCTCATGACTCCTTGTTATACTGCAAATTTTGTTGCACCAGAGGTTTTAAAACGGCAAGGTTATGATGC
TGCCTGTGATATATGGAGTCTTGGCGTCCTCCTTTATACAATGCTTACTGGTTACACTCCATTTGCAAAT
GGCCCTGATGATACTCCAGAGGAAATACTGGCACGAATAGGTAGTGGAAAATTCTCACTCAGTGGTGGTT
ACTGGAATTCTGTTTCAGACACAGCAAAGGACCTGGTGTCAAAGATGCTTCATGTAGATCCTCATCAGAG
ACTGACGGCTGCTCTGGTGCTCAGACATCCTTGGATTGTCCACTGGGACCAACTACCACAATACCAACTA
AACAGACAGGATGCGCCGCATCTCGTAAAGGGTGCCATGGCAGCTACGTACTCTGCTTTAAACCGCAATC
AGTCCCCAGTCTTGGAACCAGTGGGCCGCTCCACTCTTGCTCAGCGGAGAGGGATTAAAAAAATCACCTC
AACAGCCCTGTGA
