>Addgene plasmid #15827 | pMSCV-puro-mycRSK2wt | addgene partial sequence | sequence record 22283 | 15827 with pLXSN5'
CCCTCACTCCTTCTCTAGGCGCCGGAATTAGATCTCTCGAGGTTATCAACAAGTTTGTACAAAAAAGCAG
GCTCCGCGGCCGCCCCCTTCACCATGGAACAAAAACTTATTTCTGAAGAAGATCTGCCGCTGGCGCAGCT
GGCGGACCCGTGGCAGAAGATGGCTGTGGAGAGCCCTTCCGACAGCGCGGAGAATGGACAGCAAATTATG
GATGAACCTATGGGAGAGGAGGAGATTAACCCACAAACTGAAGAAGGCAGTATCAAAGAAATTGCAATCA
CACATCATGTGAAGGAAGGACATGAAAAGGCAGATCCTTCCCAGTTTGAACTTTTAAAAGTATTAGGGCA
GGGATCATTTGGAAAGGTTTTCTTAGTTAAAAAAATCTCAGGCTCTGATGCTAGACAGCTTTATGCCATG
AAAGTATTAAAGAAGGCCACGCTGAAAGTTCGAGACCGTGTTCGGACAAAAATGGAACGTGATATCTTGG
TAGAAGTCAATCACCCTTTCATTGTCAAATTGCATTACGCTTTTCAAACGGAAGGGAAGTTGTATCTTAT
TTTGGATTTTCTCAGGGGCGGAGACTTGTTTACACGCTTATCCAAAGAGGTGATGTTCACAGAGGAAGAT
GTCAAATTCTACTTGGCTGAACTTGCACTTGCTTTAGACCATCTTCATAGCCTGGGAATAATCTATAGAG
ACTTAAAACCAGAAAACATACTTCTTGATGAAGAAGGTCACATCAAGTTAACTGATTTT
